>Addgene plasmid #42593 | phpBCL2-FL(pA) | depositor full sequence | sequence record 57559 | phpBCL2-FL(pA) sequence 8694 bps
ATTAAACCTCGATCTTCAATATTGGCCATTAGCCATATTATTCATTGGTTATATAGCATAAATCAATATT
GGCTATTGGCCATTGCATACGTTGTATCTATATCATAATATGTACATTTATATTGGCTCATGTCCAATAT
GACCGCCATGTTGGCATTGATTATTGACTAGTTATTAATAGTAATCAATTACGGGGTCATTAGTTCATAG
CCCATATATGGAGTTCCGCGTTACATAACTTACGGTAAATGGCCCGCCTGGCTGACCGCCCAACGACCCC
CGCCCATTGACGTCAATAATGACGTATGTTCCCATAGTAACGCCAATAGGGACTTTCCATTGACGTCAAT
GGGTGGAGTATTTACGGTAAACTGCCCACTTGGCAGTACATCAAGTGTATCATATGCCAAGTCCGCCCCC
TATTGACGTCAATGACGGTAAATGGCCCGCCTGGCATTATGCCCAGTACATGACCTTACGGGACTTTCCT
ACTTGGCAGTACATCTACGTATTAGTCATCGCTATTACCATGGTGATGCGGTTTTGGCAGTACACCAATG
GGCGTGGATAGCGGTTTGACTCACGGGGATTTCCAAGTCTCCACCCCATTGACGTCAATGGGAGTTTGTT
TTGGCACCAAAATCAACGGGACTTTCCAAAATGTCGTAATAACCCCGCCCCGTTGACGCAAATGGGCGGT
AGGCGTGTACGGTGGGAGGTCTATATAAGCAGAGCTCGTTTAGTGAACCGTCAGATCACTAGAAGCTTTA
TTGCGGTAGTTTATCACAGTTAAATTGCTAACGCAGTCAGTGCTTCTGACACAACAGTCTCGAACTTAAG
CTGCAGAAGTTGGTCGTGAGGCACTGGGCAGGTAAGTATCAAGGTTACAAGACAGGTTTAAGGAGACCAA
TAGAAACTGGGCTTGTCGAGACAGAGAAGACTCTTGCGTTTCTGATAGGCACCTATTGGTCTTACTGACA
TCCACTTTGCCTTTCTCTCCACAGGTGTCCACTCCCAGTTCAATTACAGCTCTTAAGGCTAGAGTACTTA
ATACGACTCACTATAGGCTAGCATTCTGTCTGTTTTGGGGGATTGCAAGTAAAGATAGGATCCGGGGCGC
GTGGTGGCGGCTGCAGCCGCCACCACGCGCCCCAAGCTTATCTCAAAAGCAAGTGTAAGCAGCAGCGCCG
CAGCCACTGCTTTTATAAGCTAGCCACCCGTTCGTTGAGCGAGTTCTCAAAAGTGAACAATAATTCTAGA
GCGGCCGCAAAAAATAAAACCCTCCCCCACCACCTCCTTCTCCCCACCCCTCGCCGCACCACACACAGCG
CGGGCTTCTAGCGCTCGGCACCGGCGGGCCAGGCGCGTCCTGCCTTCATTTATCCAGCAGCTTTTCGGAA
AATGCATTTGCTGTTCGGAGTTTAATCAGAAGACGATTCCTGCCTCCGTCCCCGGCTCCTTCATCGTCCC
ATCTCCCCTGTCTCTCTCCTGGGGAGGCGTGAAGCGGTCCCGTGGATAGAGATTCATGCCTGTGTCCGCG
CGTGTGTGCGCGCGTATAAATTGCCGAGAAGGGGAAAACATCACAGGACTTCTGCGAATACCGGACTGAA
AATTGTAATTCATCTGCCGCCGCCGCTGCCTTTTTTTTTTCTCGAGCTCTTGAGATCTCCGGTTGGGATT
CCTGCGGATTGACATTTCTGTGAAGCAGAAGTCTGGGAATCGATCTGGAAATCCTCCTAATTTTTACTCC
CTCTCCCCCCGACTCCTGATTCATTGGGAAGTTTCAAATCAGCTATAACTGGAGAGTGCTGAAGATTGAT
GGGATCGTTGCCTTATGCATTTGTTTTGGTTTTACAAAAAGGAAACTTGACAGAGGATCATGCTGTACTT
AAAAAATACAAGTAAGTCTCGCACAGGAAATTGGTTTAATGTAACTTTCAATGGAAACCTTTGAGATTTT
TTACTTAAAGTGCATTCGAGTAAATTTAATTTCCAGGCAGCTTAATACATTGTTTTTAGCCGTGTTACTT
GTAGTGTGTATGCCCTGCTTTCACTCAGTGTGTACAGGGAAACGCACCTGATTTTTTACTTATTAGTTTG
TTTTTTCTTTAACCTTTCAGCATCACAGAGGAAGTAGACTGATATTAACAATACTTACTAATAATAACGT
GCCTCATGAAATAAAGATCCGAAAGGAATTGGAATAAAAATTTCCTGCGTCTCATGCCAAGAGGGAAACA
CCAGAATCAAGTGTTCCGCGTGATTGAAGACACCCCCTCGTCCAAGAATGCAAAGCACATCCAATAAAAT
AGCTGGATTATAACTCCTCTTCTTTCTCTGGGGGCCGTGGGGTGGGAGCTGGGGCGAGAGGTGCCGTTGG
CCCCCGTTGCTTTTCTTCTGGGAAGCATGGGCCCACAGGACGTCATGGAAGACGCCAAAAACATAAAGAA
AGGCCCGGCGCCATTCTATCCTCTAGAGGATGGAACCGCTGGAGAGCAACTGCATAAGGCTATGAAGAGA
TACGCCCTGGTTCCTGGAACAATTGCTTTTACAGATGCACATATCGAGGTGAACATCACGTACGCGGAAT
ACTTCGAAATGTCCGTTCGGTTGGCAGAAGCTATGAAACGATATGGGCTGAATACAAATCACAGAATCGT
CGTATGCAGTGAAAACTCTCTTCAATTCTTTATGCCGGTGTTGGGCGCGTTATTTATCGGAGTTGCAGTT
GCGCCCGCGAACGACATTTATAATGAACGTGAATTGCTCAACAGTATGAACATTTCGCAGCCTACCGTAG
TGTTTGTTTCCAAAAAGGGGTTGCAAAAAATTTTGAACGTGCAAAAAAAATTACCAATAATCCAGAAAAT
TATTATCATGGATTCTAAAACGGATTACCAGGGATTTCAGTCGATGTACACGTTCGTCACATCTCATCTA
CCTCCCGGTTTTAATGAATACGATTTTGTACCAGAGTCCTTTGATCGTGACAAAACAATTGCACTGATAA
TGAATTCCTCTGGATCTACTGGGTTACCTAAGGGTGTGGCCCTTCCGCATAGAACTGCCTGCGTCAGATT
CTCGCATGCCAGAGATCCTATTTTTGGCAATCAAATCATTCCGGATACTGCGATTTTAAGTGTTGTTCCA
TTCCATCACGGTTTTGGAATGTTTACTACACTCGGATATTTGATATGTGGATTTCGAGTCGTCTTAATGT
ATAGATTTGAAGAAGAGCTGTTTTTACGATCCCTTCAGGATTACAAAATTCAAAGTGCGTTGCTAGTACC
AACCCTATTTTCATTCTTCGCCAAAAGCACTCTGATTGACAAATACGATTTATCTAATTTACACGAAATT
GCTTCTGGGGGCGCACCTCTTTCGAAAGAAGTCGGGGAAGCGGTTGCAAAACGCTTCCATCTTCCAGGGA
TACGACAAGGATATGGGCTCACTGAGACTACATCAGCTATTCTGATTACACCCGAGGGGGATGATAAACC
GGGCGCGGTCGGTAAAGTTGTTCCATTTTTTGAAGCGAAGGTTGTGGATCTGGATACCGGGAAAACGCTG
GGCGTTAATCAGAGAGGCGAATTATGTGTCAGAGGACCTATGATTATGTCCGGTTATGTAAACAATCCGG
AAGCGACCAACGCCTTGATTGACAAGGATGGATGGCTACATTCTGGAGACATAGCTTACTGGGACGAAGA
CGAACACTTCTTCATAGTTGACCGCTTGAAGTCTTTAATTAAATACAAAGGATATCAGGTGGCCCCCGCT
GAATTGGAATCGATATTGTTACAACACCCCAACATCTTCGACGCGGGCGTGGCAGGTCTTCCCGACGATG
ACGCCGGTGAACTTCCCGCCGCCGTTGTTGTTTTGGAGCACGGAAAGACGATGACGGAAAAAGAGATCGT
GGATTACGTGGCCAGTCAAGTAACAACCGCGAAAAAGTTGCGCGGAGGAGTTGTGTTTGTGGACGAAGTA
CCGAAAGGTCTTACCGGAAAACTCGACGCAAGAAAAATCAGAGAGATCCTCATAAAGGCCAAGAAGGGCG
GAAAGTCCAAATTGTAAGGATCCGGGCCCAAAAAAAAAAAAAAAAAAAAAAAAAAAAAAAAAAACCGGTG
GGCCCTATTCTATAGTGTCACCTAAATGCTAGAGCTCGCTGATCAGCCTCGACTGTGCCTTCTAGTTGCC
AGCCATCTGTTGTTTGCCCCTCCCCCGTGCCTTCCTTGACCCTGGAAGGTGCCACTCCCACTGTCCTTTC
CTAATAAAATGAGGAAATTGCATCGCATTGTCTGAGTAGGTGTCATTCTATTCTGGGGGGTGGGGTGGGG
CAGGACAGCAAGGGGGAGGATTGGGAAGACAATAGCAGGCATGCTGGGGATGCGGTGGGCTCTATGGCTT
CTGAGGCGGAAAGAACCAGCTGGGGCTCGAGGGGGGATCCCC
[124 nt withheld, positions 4453-4576]
C
[32 nt withheld, positions 4578-4609]
CA
[57 nt withheld, positions 4612-4668]
A
[49 nt withheld, positions 4670-4718]
CCTTTGACGTTGGAGTCCACGTTCTTT
[37 nt withheld, positions 4746-4782]
ACCCTATCTCGGTCTATTCTTTTGATTTATAAGGGATTTTGGGGATTTCGGCCTATTGGTTAAAAAATGA
GCTGATTTAACAAAAATTTAACGCGAATTTTAACAAAAT
[37 nt withheld, positions 4892-4928]
T
[37 nt withheld, positions 4930-4966]
GGGTACCGAGCTCGAATTCTGTGGAATGTGTGTCAGTTAGGGTGTGGAAAGTCCCCAGGCTCCCCAGGCA
GGCAGAAGTATGCAAAGCATGCATCTCAATTAGTCAGCAACCAGGTGTGGAAAGTCCCCAGGCTCCCCAG
CAGGCAGAAGTATGCAAAGCATGCATCTCAATTAGTCAGCAACCATAGTCCCGCCCCTAACTCCGCCCAT
CCCGCCCCTAACTCCGCCCAGTTCCGCCCATTCTCCGCCCCATGGCTGACTAATTTTTTTTATTTATGCA
GAGGCCGAGGCCGCCTCGGCCTCTGAGCTATTCCAGAAGTAGTGAGGAGGCTTTTTTGGAGGCCTAGGCT
TTTGCAAAAAGCTCCCGGGAGCTTGGATATCCATTTTCGGATCTGATCAAGAGACAGGATGAGGATCGTT
TCGCATGATTGAACAAGATGGATTGCACGCAGGTTCTCCGGCCGCTTGGGTGGAGAGGCTATTCGGCTAT
GACTGGGCACAACAGACAATCGGCTGCTCTGATGCCGCCGTGTTCCGGCTGTCAGCGCAGGGGCGCCCGG
TTCTTTTTGTCAAGACCGACCTGTCCGGTGCCCTGAATGAACTGCAGGACGAGGCAGCGCGGCTATCGTG
GCTGGCCACGACGGGCGTTCCTTGCGCAGCTGTGCTCGACGTTGTCACTGAAGCGGGAAGGGACTGGCTG
CTATTGGGCGAAGTGCCGGGGCAGGATCTCCTGTCATCTCACCTTGCTCCTGCCGAGAAAGTATCCATCA
TGGCTGATGCAATGCGGCGGCTGCATACGCTTGATCCGGCTACCTGCCCATTCGACCACCAAGCGAAACA
TCGCATCGAGCGAGCACGTACTCGGATGGAAGCCGGTCTTGTCGATCAGGATGATCTGGACGAAGAGCAT
CAGGGGCTCGCGCCAGCCGAACTGTTCGCCAGGCTCAAGGCGCGCATGCCCGACGGCGAGGATCTCGTCG
TGACCCATGGCGATGCCTGCTTGCCGAATATCATGGTGGAAAATGGCCGCTTTTCTGGATTCATCGACTG
TGGCCGGCTGGGTGTGGCGGACCGCTATCAGGACATAGCGTTGGCTACCCGTGATATTGCTGAAGAGCTT
GGCGGCGAATGGGCTGACCGCTTCCTCGTGCTTTACGGTATCGCCGCTCCCGATTCGCAGCGCATCGCCT
TCTATCGCCTTCTTGACGAGTTCTTCTGAGCGGGACTCTGGGGTTCGAAATGACCGACCAAGCGACGCCC
AACCTGCCATCACGAGATTTCGATTCCACCGCCGCCTTCTATGAAAGGTTGGGCTTCGGAATCGTTTTCC
GGGACGCCGGCTGGATGATCCTCCAGCGCGGGGATCTCATGCTGGAGTTCTTCGCCCACCCCAACTTGTT
TATTGCAGCTTATAATGGTTACAAATAAAGCAATAGCATCACAAATTTCACAAATAAAGCATTTTTTTCA
CTGCATTCTAGTTGTGGTTTGTCCAAACTCATCAATGTATCTTATCATGTCTGGATCCCGTCGACCTCGA
GAGCTTGGCGTAATCATGGTCATAGCTGTTTCCTGTGTGAAATTGTTATCCGCTCACAATTCCACACAAC
ATACGAGCCGGAAGCATAAAGTGTAAAGCCTGGGGTGCCTAATGAGTGAGCTAACTCACATTAATTGCGT
TGCGCTCACTGCCCGCTTTCCAGTCGGGAAACCTGTCGTGCCAGCTGCATTAATGAATCGGCCAACGCGC
GGGGAGAGGCGGTTTGCGTATTGGGCGCTCTTCCGCTTCCTCGCTCACTGACTCGCTGCGCTCGGTCGTT
CGGCTGCGGCGAGCGGTATCAGCTCACTCAAAGGCGGTAATACGGTTATCCACAGAATCAGGGGATAACG
CAGGAAAGAACATGTGAGCAAAAGGCCAGCAAAAGGCCAGGAACCGTAAAAAGGCCGCGTTGCTGGCGTT
TTTCCATAGGCTCCGCCCCCCTGACGAGCATCACAAAAATCGACGCTCAAGTCAGAGGTGGCGAAACCCG
ACAGGACTATAAAGATACCAGGCGTTTCCCCCTGGAAGCTCCCTCGTGCGCTCTCCTGTTCCGACCCTGC
CGCTTACCGGATACCTGTCCGCCTTTCTCCCTTCGGGAAGCGTGGCGCTTTCTCAATGCTCACGCTGTAG
GTATCTCAGTTCGGTGTAGGTCGTTCGCTCCAAGCTGGGCTGTGTGCACGAACCCCCCGTTCAGCCCGAC
CGCTGCGCCTTATCCGGTAACTATCGTCTTGAGTCCAACCCGGTAAGACACGACTTATCGCCACTGGCAG
CAGCCACTGGTAACAGGATTAGCAGAGCGAGGTATGTAGGCGGTGCTACAGAGTTCTTGAAGTGGTGGCC
TAACTACGGCTACACTAGAAGGACAGTATTTGGTATCTGCGCTCTGCTGAAGCCAGTTACCTTCGGAAAA
AGAGTTGGTAGCTCTTGATCCGGCAAACAAACCACCGCTGGTAGCGGTGGTTTTTTTGTTTGCAAGCAGC
AGATTACGCGCAGAAAAAAAGGATCTCAAGAAGATCCTTTGATCTTTTCTACGGGGTCTGACGCTCAGTG
GAACGAAAACTCACGTTAAGGGATTTTGGTCATGAGATTATCAAAAAGGATCTTCACCTAGATCCTTTTA
AATTAAAAATGAAGTTTTAAATCAATCTAAAGTATATATGAGTAAACTTGGTCTGACAGTTACCAATGCT
TAATCAGTGAGGCACCTATCTCAGCGATCTGTCTATTTCGTTCATCCATAGTTGCCTGACTCCCCGTCGT
GTAGATAACTACGATACGGGAGGGCTTACCATCTGGCCCCAGTGCTGCAATGATACCGCGAGACCCACGC
TCACCGGCTCCAGATTTATCAGCAATAAACCAGCCAGCCGGAAGGGCCGAGCGCAGAAGTGGTCCTGCAA
CTTTATCCGCCTCCATCCAGTCTATTAATTGTTGCCGGGAAGCTAGAGTAAGTAGTTCGCCAGTTAATAG
TTTGCGCAACGTTGTTGCCATTGCTACAGGCATCGTGGTGTCACGCTCGTCGTTTGGTATGGCTTCATTC
AGCTCCGGTTCCCAACGATCAAGGCGAGTTACATGATCCCCCATGTTGTGCAAAAAAGCGGTTAGCTCCT
TCGGTCCTCCGATCGTTGTCAGAAGTAAGTTGGCCGCAGTGTTATCACTCATGGTTATGGCAGCACTGCA
TAATTCTCTTACTGTCATGCCATCCGTAAGATGCTTTTCTGTGACTGGTGAGTACTCAACCAAGTCATTC
TGAGAATAGTGTATGCGGCGACCGAGTTGCTCTTGCCCGGCGTCAATACGGGATAATACCGCGCCACATA
GCAGAACTTTAAAAGTGCTCATCATTGGAAAACGTTCTTCGGGGCGAAAACTCTCAAGGATCTTACCGCT
GTTGAGATCCAGTTCGATGTAACCCACTCGTGCACCCAACTGATCTTCAGCATCTTTTACTTTCACCAGC
GTTTCTGGGTGAGCAAAAACAGGAAGGCAAAATGCCGCAAAAAAGGGAATAAGGGCGACACGGAAATGTT
GAATACTCATACTCTTCCTTTTTCAATATTATTGAAGCATTTATCAGGGTTATTGTCTCATGAGCGGATA
CATATTTGAATGTATTTAGAAAAATAAACAAATAGGGGTTCCGCGCACATTTCCCCGAAAAGTGCCACCT
GACGTCGACGGATCGGGA
Features (pLannotate 1.2.2; 23 found; start..end, strand, type, name):
    155..532     +  enhancer       CMV enhancer: human cytomegalovirus immediate early enhancer
    534..733     +  promoter       CMV promoter: human cytomegalovirus (CMV) immediate early promoter
    872..1004    +  intron         chimeric intron: chimera between introns from human β-globin and immunoglobulin heavy chain genes
   1049..1067    +  promoter       T7 promoter: promoter for bacteriophage T7 RNA polymerase
   1219..1253    +  CDS            Rluc (fragment): luciferase from the anthozoan coelenterate Renilla reniformis (sea pansy)
   2425..4074    +  CDS            LUCI_PHOPY: Experimental evidence at protein level: Swiss-Prot protein existence level 1. Produces green light with a wavelength of 562 nm. From Photinus pyralis (Common eastern firefly) (Lampyris pyralis).
   4139..4157    -  promoter       SP6 promoter: promoter for bacteriophage SP6 RNA polymerase
   4183..4407    +  polyA_signal   bGH poly(A) signal: bovine growth hormone polyadenylation signal
   4411..4432    +  promoter       SV40 promoter (fragment): SV40 enhancer and early promoter
   4453..4966    +  rep_origin     M13 ori (sequence partly withheld): M13 bacteriophage origin of replication; arrow indicates direction of (+) strand synthesis
   4967..4985    -  misc_feature   MCS (fragment): pUC18/19 multiple cloning site
   5007..5079    +  promoter       SV40 promoter (fragment): SV40 enhancer and early promoter
   5106..5316    +  promoter       SV40 promoter: SV40 early promoter
   5391..6182    +  CDS            neo: KKA2_KLEPN - Also known as kan, nptII. Experimental evidence at protein level: Swiss-Prot protein existence level 1. Resistance to kanamycin, neomycin, paromomycin, ribostamycin, butirosin and gentamicin B. From Klebsiella pneumoniae.
   6206..6364    +  CDS            ble (fragment): BLE_KLEPN - Experimental evidence at protein level: Swiss-Prot protein existence level 1. Binding protein with a strong affinity to the bleomycin family of antibiotics. Binds to CL990; an antimitotic-antibiotic compound. From Klebsiella pneumoniae.
   6359..6493    +  polyA_signal   SV40 poly(A) signal: SV40 polyadenylation signal
   6549..6565    -  protein_bind   lac operator: The lac repressor binds to the lac operator to inhibit transcription in E. coli. This inhibition can be relieved by adding lactose or isopropyl-β-D-thiogalactopyranoside (IPTG). lac repressor encoded by lacI
   6573..6603    -  promoter       lac promoter: promoter for the E. coli lac operon
   6618..6639    -  protein_bind   CAP binding site: CAP binding activates transcription in the presence of cAMP. E. coli catabolite activator protein
   6652..6744    -  CDS            lacI (fragment): lac repressor; lacI; The lac repressor binds to the lac operator to inhibit transcription in E. coli. This inhibition can be relieved by adding lactose or isopropyl-β-D-thiogalactopyranoside (IPTG).
   6927..7515    -  rep_origin     ori: high-copy-number ColE1/pMB1/pBR322/pUC origin of replication
   7686..8546    -  CDS            AmpR: β-lactamase; bla; confers resistance to ampicillin, carbenicillin, and related antibiotics
   8547..8651    -  promoter       AmpR promoter: bla
