[The description below was written by a language model from this plasmid's Addgene catalogue record and pLannotate feature annotations shown in this document.]
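Description:
phpBCL2-FL(pA) is a mammalian expression luciferase reporter of about 8.7 kb, built on the pRL-HL backbone. It is one of a series of constructs made to test whether the human BCL2 5'UTR has internal ribosome entry site (IRES) activity. In E. coli it is propagated through a high-copy ColE1/pUC-type origin with ampicillin selection from the β-lactamase gene, and it also carries an M13/f1-type phage origin. For mammalian cells, an SV40 early promoter drives a neomycin phosphotransferase cassette ending in an SV40 poly(A) signal, which allows G418 selection of stable transfectants.

The reporter unit is transcribed from the CMV immediate early enhancer and promoter, followed by a chimeric β-globin/immunoglobulin intron. A T7 promoter lies just downstream, which could support in vitro transcription. Only a very short Renilla luciferase fragment is annotated, so the upstream Renilla cistron of the parental dicistronic vector appears to be largely absent. According to the depositor, the transcript begins with a stable 143-bp synthetic RNA hairpin, followed by the BCL2 5'UTR and the firefly luciferase coding sequence. The hairpin and the UTR are not annotated in the feature table but presumably lie in the unannotated stretch upstream of the luciferase ORF. The cassette ends at a bovine growth hormone poly(A) signal, preceded by an antisense SP6 promoter.

A stable 5' hairpin blocks scanning by cap-recruited ribosomes, so any remaining firefly signal would reflect internal initiation. The depositor notes that in this construct the hairpin inhibits BCL2 5'UTR-mediated translation of luciferase. The depositor's sequence also differs slightly from the repository's sequencing results, reportedly without functional effect.
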