Addgene plasmid #42593: phpBCL2-FL(pA)
Depositing lab: Richard Lloyd. Depositing organization: Baylor College of Medicine. Publication: BCL-2 translation is mediated via internal ribosome entry during cell stress. Sherrill KW, Byrd MP, Van Eden ME, Lloyd RE. J Biol Chem. 2004 Jul 9;279(28):29066-74. Epub 2004 May 3. 10.1074/jbc.M402727200 PubMed 15123638.
Backbone
  Vector backbone: pRL-HL
  Backbone manufacturer: Stanley Lemon (PubMed ID 10611164)
  Total vector size (bp): 8695
  Vector type: Mammalian Expression, Luciferase
  Selectable markers: Neomycin (select with G418)
Growth in bacteria
  Bacterial resistance: Ampicillin, 100 μg/mL
  Growth temperature: 37°C
  Growth strain: DH5alpha
  Copy number: High Copy
Gene/Insert
  Gene/Insert name: hairpin - BCL2 5'UTR - firefly luciferase
  Species: H. sapiens (human), Synthetic
  Insert size (bp): 3000
  Promoter: CMV
  Cloning method: Unknown
  Sequencing primers: 5′ CMV-F; 3′ BGH-rev
Terms and licenses: Academic/Nonprofit Terms; Industry Terms: Not Available to Industry
Depositor comments: phpBCL2-FL(pA) includes a 143-bp stable RNA hairpin located upstream of BCL2 5'UTR and firefly luciferase. See plasmid map link above for more details. This plasmid is one of several reporter constructs created to assess potential IRES activity of the BCL2 5'UTR. The hairpin in this construct inhibits the ability of the BCL2 5'UTR to mediate translation of firefly luciferase. Please note that Addgene's sequencing results differ from the full plasmid sequence provided by the depositing laboratory. These differences do not affect the function of the plasmid.
How to cite: phpBCL2-FL(pA) was a gift from Richard Lloyd (Addgene plasmid # 42593 ; http://n2t.net/addgene:42593 ; RRID:Addgene_42593)
