>Addgene plasmid #42593 | phpBCL2-FL(pA) | addgene partial sequence | sequence record 58181 | LucNRev 5'-CCTTATGCAGTTGCTCTCC-3'
ATGGCGCCGGGCCTTTCTTTATGTTTTTGGCGTCTTCCATGACGTCCTGTGGGCCGCGGCTTCCCAGAGG
AAAAAGCAACGGGGGCCAACGGCACCTCTCGCCCCAGCTCCCACCCCACGGCCCCCAGAGAAAGAAGAGG
AGTTATAATCCAGCTACTTTATTGGATGTGCTTTGCATTCTTGGACGAGGGGGTGTCTTCAATCACGCGG
AACACTTGATTCTGGTGTTTCCCCCTTGGCATGAGATGCAGGAAATTTTTATTCCAATTCCTTTCGGATC
TTTATTTCATGAGGCACGTTATTATTAGTAAGTATTGTTAATATCAGTCTACTTCCTCTGTGATGCTGAA
AGGTTAAAGAAAAAACAAACTAATAAGTAAAAAATCAGGTGCGTTTCCCTGTACACACTGAGTGAAAGCA
GGGCATACACACTACAAGTAACACGGCTAAAAAGAATGTATTAAGCTGCCTGGAAATTAAATTTACTCGA
ATGCACTTTAAGTAAAAAATCTCAAAGGTTTCCATTGAAAGTTACATTAAACCAATTTCCTGTGCAGAGA
ACTTACTTGTATTTTTTAAGTACAGCATGATCCTCTGTCAAGTTTCCTTTTTGTAAAACCAAAACAAATG
CATAAGGCAACGATCCCATCAATCTTCAGCACTCTCCAGTTATAGCTGATTTGAAACTTCCCAATGAATC
AGGAGTCGGGGGGAGAGGGAGTAAAAATTAGGAGGATTTCCAGATCGATTCCCAGACTTCTGCTTCACAG
AAATGTCAATCCGCAGGAATCCCAACCGGAGATCTCAAGAGCTCGAGAAAAAAA
