>Addgene plasmid #42593 | phpBCL2-FL(pA) | addgene partial sequence | sequence record 61652 | CMV-F 5'-CGCAAATGGGCGGTAGGCGTG-3'
CAGAGCTCGTTTAGTGAACCGTCAGATCACTAGAAGCTTTATTGCGGTAGTTTATCACAGTTAAATTGCT
AACGCAGTCAGTGCTTCTGACACAACAGTCTCGAACTTAAGCTGCAGAAGTTGGTCGTGAGGCACTGGGC
AGGTAAGTATCAAGGTTACAAGACAGGTTTAAGGAGACCAATAGAAACTGGGCTTGTCGAGACAGAGAAG
ACTCTTGCGTTTCTGATAGGCACCTATTGGTCTTACTGACATCCACTTTGCCTTTCTCTCCACAGGTGTC
CACTCCCAGTTCAATTACAGCTCTTAAGGCTAGAGTACTTAATACGACTCACTATAGGCTAGCATTCTGT
CTGTTTTGGGGGACTGCAAGTAAAGATAGGATCCGGGGCGCGT
